Addgene plasmid #99816: pHI-Sm-cbip
Purpose: Expresses S. mansoni cyclin-B1-interacting protein 1
Depositing lab: Phillip Newmark.
Backbone
  Vector backbone: pJC53.2
  Vector type: Bacterial Expression
Growth in bacteria
  Bacterial resistance: Kanamycin, 50 μg/mL
  Growth temperature: 37°C
  Growth strain: DH5alpha
  Copy number: Unknown
Gene/Insert
  Gene/Insert name: cyclin-B1-interacting protein 1
  Cloning method: Restriction Enzyme; 5′ cloning site unknown (unknown if destroyed); 3′ cloning site unknown (unknown if destroyed)
Terms and licenses: Academic/Nonprofit Terms; Industry Terms: Not Available to Industry
Depositor comments: Addgene Note: These plasmids were generated for in vitro transcription and may not be suitable for overexpression studies. The inserts were amplified from cDNA and may differ from NCBI reference sequences.
How to cite: pHI-Sm-cbip was a gift from Phillip Newmark (Addgene plasmid # 99816)
