[The description below was written by a language model from this plasmid's Addgene catalogue record and pLannotate feature annotations shown in this document.]
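Description:
pHI-Sm-cbip is a small bacterial plasmid (about 3.8 kb) built on the pJC53.2 backbone and carrying a cDNA-derived fragment of the Schistosoma mansoni gene for cyclin-B1-interacting protein 1. It replicates in E. coli from a high-copy ColE1/pUC-type origin. The catalogue lists kanamycin as the selection, consistent with the annotated neo (nptII) coding sequence. The feature table also shows a complete β-lactamase (AmpR) gene preceded by only a fragment of its promoter, along with remnants of an M13 origin and a Tn5 transposase fragment that appear to be carry-over from the backbone's construction.

The insert itself is not annotated, but it evidently sits in the roughly 600 bp gap between two converging sets of phage promoters. On one side, T7 and SP6 promoters point inward. On the other, T3 and T7 promoters face the opposite direction. The whole cassette is bracketed by outward-placed T7 terminators. With this arrangement, either strand can be transcribed individually with SP6 or T3 polymerase, for example to make sense or antisense riboprobes. Both strands can also be transcribed together from the opposing T7 promoters to give double-stranded RNA, with the terminators limiting read-through into the backbone.

Although it is catalogued as a bacterial expression vector that "expresses" the protein, the repository notes that this plasmid series was made for in vitro transcription and may not suit overexpression. It also notes that the cDNA-amplified insert may differ from the reference sequence. The cloning sites used are not recorded, and the record does not say whether the insert covers the full coding region.
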