Features (pLannotate 1.2.2; 12 found; start..end, strand, type, name):
      1..48      -  terminator     T7 terminator: transcription terminator for bacteriophage T7 RNA polymerase
     62..80      +  promoter       T7 promoter: promoter for bacteriophage T7 RNA polymerase
     84..102     +  promoter       SP6 promoter: promoter for bacteriophage SP6 RNA polymerase
    715..733     -  promoter       T3 promoter: promoter for bacteriophage T3 RNA polymerase
    737..755     -  promoter       T7 promoter: promoter for bacteriophage T7 RNA polymerase
    769..816     +  terminator     T7 terminator: transcription terminator for bacteriophage T7 RNA polymerase
    823..889     +  rep_origin     M13 ori (fragment): M13 bacteriophage origin of replication; arrow indicates direction of (+) strand synthesis
    892..1191    +  CDS            tnpA (fragment): TN5P_ECOLX - Also known as tnp. Experimental evidence at protein level: Swiss-Prot protein existence level 1. Mediates transposition of transposon Tn5 by a 'cut and paste' mechanism. First, the monomeric transposase binds the 19 bp inverted DNA repeats flanking the transposon. Then, dimerization of the DNA- bound transposase creates a synaptic DNA complex. After nicking of the first DNA strand, excision of the transposon proceeds through a series of intermediates. The transposase then mediates the insertion of the transposon at a new site by strand transfer. The activity of the wild- type tran
   1223..2014    +  CDS            neo: KKA2_KLEPN - Also known as kan, nptII. Experimental evidence at protein level: Swiss-Prot protein existence level 1. Resistance to kanamycin, neomycin, paromomycin, ribostamycin, butirosin and gentamicin B. From Klebsiella pneumoniae.
   2018..2034    +  promoter       AmpR promoter (fragment): bla
   2035..2895    +  CDS            AmpR: β-lactamase; bla; confers resistance to ampicillin, carbenicillin, and related antibiotics
   3066..3654    +  rep_origin     ori: high-copy-number ColE1/pMB1/pBR322/pUC origin of replication
>Addgene plasmid #99816 | pHI-Sm-cbip | addgene full sequence | sequence record 194861 | Addgene NGS Result
CAAAAAACCCCTCAAGACCCGTTTAGAGGCCCCAAGGGGTTATGCTAGGCGCGCCGGATCCTAATACGAC
TCACTATAGGGAGATTTAGGTGACACTATAGAAGTGACCTTACTTCTGACGGGACGTTTCAGTGCCCAGC
CTGCAAATACCGACTTAAAGAAAATTCTGATATAATCGAAGTTGACCTACAGCCCTGCGAACAGTTTAGA
AGCATGATTCTAATGGGTCAAACACCCGACACAATTTTCGATGTGTGTCGTAGAGCCATTGAATTCTTCA
CCTTACAAACTGCTCAGGGTGTTAAATATTTGGAGTACATTAATTACAAACTGGAAGAAAGGTATAAAAA
CATGGAGATTCAATGCAAGTCATTGTTGAGCAATCTTGAACAGAAAATTAACAAACTACAAAATGAAAAG
GACGCTATAGAAAAGGAATGTGAAGAACTAAGAGACAAACTAGTTGCATCAACCCATAAGTTGTCGCAAC
TTGAAGGAGATATTAGCAGGTTAAATCTGTCTAAACGATCTGATTCCGACAGAACTTGTTTTTCTGATCA
TATACATATTAGGTCAGTACAATCAACTCAGTCTTCAGATACTCTAAATCCAAAGTTTCCTAGATGCTCA
CCTGACTCGGCATTCCCAAGCCCTTTTGGTTTGGGTAATCGTCAATCACACTTTAATTTTTCTAAGCGGC
CTGAGAAAGGTCTCCCTTTAGTGAGGGTTAATTCTCCCTATAGTGAGTCGTATTAGGATCCGGCGCGCCT
AGCATAACCCCTTGGGGCCTCTAAACGGGTCTTGAGGGGTTTTTTGACGCGTCGATTTCGGCCTATTGGT
TAAAAAATGAGCTGATTTAACAAAAATTTAACGCGAATTTTAACAAAATTCAGGGCGCAAGGGCTGCTAA
AGGAAGCGGAACACGTAGAAAGCCAGTCCGCAGAAACGGTGCTGACCCCGGATGAATGTCAGCTACTGGG
CTATCTGGACAAGGGAAAACGCAAGCGCAAAGAGAAAGCAGGTAGCTTGCAGTGGGCTTACATGGCGATA
GCTAGACTGGGCGGTTTTATGGACAGCAAGCGAACCGGAATTGCCAGCTGGGGCGCCCTCTGGTAAGGTT
GGGAAGCCCTGCAAAGTAAACTGGATGGCTTTCTTGCCGCCAATGATCTGATGGCGCAGGGGATCAAGAT
CTGATCAAGAGACAGGATGAGGATCGTTTCGCATGATTGAACAAGATGGATTGCACGCAGGTTCTCCGGC
CGCTTGGGTGGAGAGGCTATTCGGCTATGACTGGGCACAACAGACAATCGGCTGCTCTGATGCCGCCGTG
TTCCGGCTGTCAGCGCAGGGGCGCCCGGTTCTTTTTGTCAAGACCGACCTGTCCGGTGCCCTGAATGAAC
TGCAGGACGAGGCAGCGCGGCTATCGTGGCTGGCCACGACGGGCGTTCCTTGCGCAGCTGTGCTCGACGT
TGTCACTGAAGCGGGAAGGGACTGGCTGCTATTGGGCGAAGTGCCGGGGCAGGATCTCCTGTCATCCCAC
CTTGCTCCTGCCGAGAAAGTATCCATCATGGCTGATGCAATGCGGCGGCTGCATACGCTTGATCCGGCTA
CCTGCCCATTCGACCACCAAGCGAAACATCGCATCGAGCGAGCACGTACTCGGATGGAAGCCGGTCTTGT
CGATCAGGATGATCTGGACGAAGAGCATCAGGGGCTCGCGCCAGCCGAACTGTTCGCCAGGCTCAAGGCG
CGCATGCCCGACGGCGAGGATCTCGTCGTGACCCATGGCGATGCCTGCTTGCCGAATATCATGGTGGAAA
ATGGCCGCTTTTCTGGATTCATCGACTGTGGCCGGCTGGGTGTGGCGGACCGCTATCAGGACATAGCGTT
GGCTACCCGTGATATTGCTGAAGAGCTTGGCGGCGAATGGGCTGACCGCTTCCTCGTGCTTTACGGTATC
GCCGCTCCCGATTCGCAGCGCATCGCCTTCTATCGCCTTCTTGACGAGTTCTTCTGAATTGAAAAAGGAA
GAGTATGAGTATTCAACATTTCCGTGTCGCCCTTATTCCCTTTTTTGCGGCATTTTGCCTTCCTGTTTTT
GCTCACCCAGAAACGCTGGTGAAAGTAAAAGATGCTGAAGATCAGTTGGGTGCACGAGTGGGTTACATCG
AACTGGATCTCAACAGCGGTAAGATCCTTGAGAGTTTTCGCCCCGAAGAACGTTTTCCAATGATGAGCAC
TTTTAAAGTTCTGCTATGTGGCGCGGTATTATCCCGTATTGACGCCGGGCAAGAGCAACTCGGTCGCCGC
ATACACTATTCTCAGAATGACTTGGTTGAGTACTCACCAGTCACAGAAAAGCATCTTACGGATGGCATGA
CAGTAAGAGAATTATGCAGTGCTGCCATAACCATGAGTGATAACACTGCGGCCAACTTACTTCTGACAAC
GATCGGAGGACCGAAGGAGCTAACCGCTTTTTTGCACAACATGGGGGATCATGTAACTCGCCTTGATCGT
TGGGAACCGGAGCTGAATGAAGCCATACCAAACGACGAGCGTGACACCACGATGCCTGTAGCAATGGCAA
CAACGTTGCGCAAACTATTAACTGGCGAACTACTTACTCTAGCTTCCCGGCAACAATTAATAGACTGGAT
GGAGGCGGATAAAGTTGCAGGACCACTTCTGCGCTCGGCCCTTCCGGCTGGCTGGTTTATTGCTGATAAA
TCTGGAGCCGGTGAGCGTGGGTCTCGCGGTATCATTGCAGCACTGGGGCCAGATGGTAAGCCCTCCCGTA
TCGTAGTTATCTACACGACGGGGAGCCAGGCAACTATGGATGAACGAAATAGACAGATCGCTGAGATAGG
TGCCTCACTGATTAAGCATTGGTAACTGTCAGACCAAGTTTACTCATATATACTTTAGATTGATTTAAAA
CTTCATTTTTAATTTAAAAGGATCTAGGTGAAGATCCTTTTTGATAATCTCATGACCAAAATCCCTTAAC
GTGAGTTTTCGTTCCACTGAGCGTCAGACCCCGTAGAAAAGATCAAAGGATCTTCTTGAGATCCTTTTTT
TCTGCGCGTAATCTGCTGCTTGCAAACAAAAAAACCACCGCTACCAGCGGTGGTTTGTTTGCCGGATCAA
GAGCTACCAACTCTTTTTCCGAAGGTAACTGGCTTCAGCAGAGCGCAGATACCAAATACTGTTCTTCTAG
TGTAGCCGTAGTTAGGCCACCACTTCAAGAACTCTGTAGCACCGCCTACATACCTCGCTCTGCTAATCCT
GTTACCAGTGGCTGCTGCCAGTGGCGATAAGTCGTGTCTTACCGGGTTGGACTCAAGACGATAGTTACCG
GATAAGGCGCAGCGGTCGGGCTGAACGGGGGGTTCGTGCACACAGCCCAGCTTGGAGCGAACGACCTACA
CCGAACTGAGATACCTACAGCGTGAGCTATGAGAAAGCGCCACGCTTCCCGAAGGGAGAAAGGCGGACAG
GTATCCGGTAAGCGGCAGGGTCGGAACAGGAGAGCGCACGAGGGAGCTTCCAGGGGGAAACGCCTGGTAT
CTTTATAGTCCTGTCGGGTTTCGCCACCTCTGACTTGAGCGTCGATTTTTGTGATGCTCGTCAGGGGGGC
GGAGCCTATGGAAAAACGCCAGCAACGCGGCCTTTTTACGGTTCCTGGCCTTTTGCTGGCCTTTTGCTCA
CATGTTCTTTCCTGCGTTATCCCCTGATTCTGTGGATAACCGTATTACCGCCTTTGAGTGAGCTGATACC
GCTCGCCGCAGCCGAACGACCGAGCGCAGCGAGTCAGTGAGCGAGGAAGCACGCGT
